>Addgene plasmid #211665 | pCF821-sgCIDE-5_U6-sgRNA-EF1a-mNeonGreen | addgene full sequence | sequence record 421541 | Addgene NGS Result
GTCGACGGATCGGGAGATCTCCCGATCCCCTATGGTGCACTCTCAGTACAATCTGCTCTGATGCCGCATA
GTTAAGCCAGTATCTGCTCCCTGCTTGTGTGTTGGAGGTCGCTGAGTAGTGCGCGAGCAAAATTTAAGCT
ACAACAAGGCAAGGCTTGACCGACAATTGCATGAAGAATCTGCTTAGGGTTAGGCGTTTTGCGCTGCTTC
GCGATGTACGGGCCAGATATTGACATTGATTATTGACTAGTTATTAATAGTAATCAATTACGGGGTCATT
AGTTCATAGCCCATATATGGAGTTCCGCGTTACATAACTTACGGTAAATGGCCCGCCTGGCTGACCGCCC
AACGACCCCCGCCCATTGACGTCAATAATGACGTATGTTCCCATAGTAACGCCAATAGGGACTTTCCATT
GACGTCAATGGGTGGAGTATTTACGGTAAACTGCCCACTTGGCAGTACATCAAGTGTATCATATGCCAAG
TACGCCCCCTATTGACGTCAATGACGGTAAATGGCCCGCCTGGCATTATGCCCAGTACATGACCTTATGG
GACTTTCCTACTTGGCAGTACATCTACGTATTAGTCATCGCTATTACCATGGTGATGCGGTTTTGGCAGT
ACATCAATGGGCGTGGATAGCGGTTTGACTCACGGGGATTTCCAAGTCTCCACCCCATTGACGTCAATGG
GAGTTTGTTTTGGCACCAAAATCAACGGGACTTTCCAAAATGTCGTAACAACTCCGCCCCATTGACGCAA
ATGGGCGGTAGGCGTGTACGGTGGGAGGTCTATATAAGCAGCGCGTTTTGCCTGTACTGGGTCTCTCTGG
TTAGACCAGATCTGAGCCTGGGAGCTCTCTGGCTAACTAGGGAACCCACTGCTTAAGCCTCAATAAAGCT
TGCCTTGAGTGCTTCAAGTAGTGTGTGCCCGTCTGTTGTGTGACTCTGGTAACTAGAGATCCCTCAGACC
CTTTTAGTCAGTGTGGAAAATCTCTAGCAGTGGCGCCCGAACAGGGACTTGAAAGCGAAAGGGAAACCAG
AGGAGCTCTCTCGACGCAGGACTCGGCTTGCTGAAGCGCGCACGGCAAGAGGCGAGGGGCGGCGACTGGT
GAGTACGCCAAAAATTTTGACTAGCGGAGGCTAGAAGGAGAGAGATGGGTGCGAGAGCGTCAGTATTAAG
CGGGGGAGAATTAGATCGCGATGGGAAAAAATTCGGTTAAGGCCAGGGGGAAAGAAAAAATATAAATTAA
AACATATAGTATGGGCAAGCAGGGAGCTAGAACGATTCGCAGTTAATCCTGGCCTGTTAGAAACATCAGA
AGGCTGTAGACAAATACTGGGACAGCTACAACCATCCCTTCAGACAGGATCAGAAGAACTTAGATCATTA
TATAATACAGTAGCAACCCTCTATTGTGTGCATCAAAGGATAGAGATAAAAGACACCAAGGAAGCTTTAG
ACAAGATAGAGGAAGAGCAAAACAAAAGTAAGACCACCGCACAGCAAGCGGCCGCTGATCTTCAGACCTG
GAGGAGGAGATATGAGGGACAATTGGAGAAGTGAATTATATAAATATAAAGTAGTAAAAATTGAACCATT
AGGAGTAGCACCCACCAAGGCAAAGAGAAGAGTGGTGCAGAGAGAAAAAAGAGCAGTGGGAATAGGAGCT
TTGTTCCTTGGGTTCTTGGGAGCAGCAGGAAGCACTATGGGCGCAGCGTCAATGACGCTGACGGTACAGG
CCAGACAATTATTGTCTGGTATAGTGCAGCAGCAGAACAATTTGCTGAGGGCTATTGAGGCGCAACAGCA
TCTGTTGCAACTCACAGTCTGGGGCATCAAGCAGCTCCAGGCAAGAATCCTGGCTGTGGAAAGATACCTA
AAGGATCAACAGCTCCTGGGGATTTGGGGTTGCTCTGGAAAACTCATTTGCACCACTGCTGTGCCTTGGA
ATGCTAGTTGGAGTAATAAATCTCTGGAACAGATTTGGAATCACACGACCTGGATGGAGTGGGACAGAGA
AATTAACAATTACACAAGCTTAATACACTCCTTAATTGAAGAATCGCAAAACCAGCAAGAAAAGAATGAA
CAAGAATTATTGGAATTAGATAAATGGGCAAGTTTGTGGAATTGGTTTAACATAACAAATTGGCTGTGGT
ATATAAAATTATTCATAATGATAGTAGGAGGCTTGGTAGGTTTAAGAATAGTTTTTGCTGTACTTTCTAT
AGTGAATAGAGTTAGGCAGGGATATTCACCATTATCGTTTCAGACCCACCTCCCAACCCCGAGGGGACCC
GACAGGCCCGAAGGAATAGAAGAAGAAGGTGGAGAGAGAGACAGAGACAGATCCATTCGATTAGTGAACG
GATCGGCACTGCGTGCGCCAATTCTGCAGACAAATGGCAGTATTCATCCACAATTTTAAAAGAAAAGGGG
GGATTGGGGGGTACAGTGCAGGGGAAAGAATAGTAGACATAATAGCAACAGACATACAAACTAAAGAATT
ACAAAAACAAATTACAAAAATTCAAAATTTTCGGGTTTATTACAGGGACAGCAGAGATCCAGTTTGGTTA
ATTAAGGTACCGAGGGCCTATTTCCCATGATTCCTTCATATTTGCATATACGATACAAGGCTGTTAGAGA
GATAATTAGAATTAATTTGACTGTAAACACAAAGATATTAGTACAAAATACGTGACGTAGAAAGTAATAA
TTTCTTGGGTAGTTTGCAGTTTTAAAATTATGTTTTAAAATGGACTATCATATGCTTACCGTAACTTGAA
AGTATTTCGATTTCTTGGCTTTATATATCTTGTGGAAAGGACGAAACACCGCCTCGGCCTCCCAAAGTGC
TGTTTAAGAGCTATGCTGGAAACAGCATAGCAAGTTTAAATAAGGCTAGTCCGTTATCAACTTGAAAAAG
TGGCACCGAGTCGGTGCTTTTTTTGAATTCGCTAGCTAGGTCTTGAAAGGAGTGGGAATTGGCTCCGGTG
CCCGTCAGTGGGCAGAGCGCACATCGCCCACAGTCCCCGAGAAGTTGGGGGGAGGGGTCGGCAATTGATC
CGGTGCCTAGAGAAGGTGGCGCGGGGTAAACTGGGAAAGTGATGTCGTGTACTGGCTCCGCCTTTTTCCC
GAGGGTGGGGGAGAACCGTATATAAGTGCAGTAGTCGCCGTGAACGTTCTTTTTCGCAACGGGTTTGCCG
CCAGAACACAGGTAAGTGCCGTGTGTGGTTCCCGCGGGCCTGGCCTCTTTACGGGTTATGGCCCTTGCGT
GCCTTGAATTACTTCCACTGGCTGCAGTACGTGATTCTTGATCCCGAGCTTCGGGTTGGAAGTGGGTGGG
AGAGTTCGAGGCCTTGCGCTTAAGGAGCCCCTTCGCCTCGTGCTTGAGTTGAGGCCTGGCCTGGGCGCTG
GGGCCGCCGCGTGCGAATCTGGTGGCACCTTCGCGCCTGTCTCGCTGCTTTCGATAAGTCTCTAGCCATT
TAAAATTTTTGATGACCTGCTGCGACGCTTTTTTTCTGGCAAGATAGTCTTGTAAATGCGGGCCAAGATC
TGCACACTGGTATTTCGGTTTTTGGGGCCGCGGGCGGCGACGGGGCCCGTGCGTCCCAGCGCACATGTTC
GGCGAGGCGGGGCCTGCGAGCGCGGCCACCGAGAATCGGACGGGGGTAGTCTCAAGCTGGCCGGCCTGCT
CTGGTGCCTGGCCTCGCGCCGCCGTGTATCGCCCCGCCCTGGGCGGCAAGGCTGGCCCGGTCGGCACCAG
TTGCGTGAGCGGAAAGATGGCCGCTTCCCGGCCCTGCTGCAGGGAGCTCAAAATGGAGGACGCGGCGCTC
GGGAGAGCGGGCGGGTGAGTCACCCACACAAAGGAAAAGGGCCTTTCCGTCCTCAGCCGTCGCTTCATGT
GACTCCACGGAGTACCGGGCGCCGTCCAGGCACCTCGATTAGTTCTCGAGCTTTTGGAGTACGTCGTCTT
TAGGTTGGGGGGAGGGGTTTTATGCGATGGAGTTTCCCCACACTGAGTGGGTGGAGACTGAAGTTAGGCC
AGCTTGGCACTTGATGTAATTCTCCTTGGAATTTGCCCTTTTTGAGTTTGGATCTTGGTTCATTCTCAAG
CCTCAGACAGTGGTTCAAAGTTTTTTTCTTCCATTTCAGGTGTCGTGAACCGGTTCTAGAGCGCTGCCAC
CATGGTCAGTAAGGGCGAAGAAGATAATATGGCTTCCTTGCCTGCCACACATGAACTCCACATATTCGGG
TCTATCAACGGCGTGGACTTCGACATGGTTGGGCAAGGAACCGGAAATCCCAACGATGGATACGAGGAGC
TGAACCTGAAGTCAACGAAAGGTGATCTTCAATTCTCCCCCTGGATTCTCGTCCCTCACATTGGCTATGG
TTTCCACCAGTACCTCCCGTACCCTGACGGGATGTCTCCATTCCAAGCCGCAATGGTAGATGGGTCAGGC
TACCAAGTTCACAGAACTATGCAGTTTGAAGATGGTGCATCTCTGACAGTAAATTACAGGTATACCTACG
AAGGTTCACACATCAAAGGAGAAGCTCAGGTGAAAGGTACGGGATTCCCAGCAGACGGCCCAGTAATGAC
CAATTCCCTCACGGCTGCCGACTGGTGCAGGAGTAAAAAGACATATCCAAATGACAAGACTATTATCTCT
ACTTTCAAATGGTCTTATACGACAGGCAACGGAAAGAGGTATCGGTCAACCGCGCGCACAACATATACGT
TTGCTAAGCCTATGGCTGCCAATTATCTGAAAAATCAGCCCATGTATGTATTTAGAAAAACCGAACTGAA
GCACTCCAAAACTGAATTGAACTTCAAAGAGTGGCAAAAGGCCTTCACCGATGTCATGGGCATGGATGAA
TTGTATAAGTGAACGCGTTAAGTCGACAATCAACCTCTGGATTACAAAATTTGTGAAAGATTGACTGGTA
TTCTTAACTATGTTGCTCCTTTTACGCTATGTGGATACGCTGCTTTAATGCCTTTGTATCATGCTATTGC
TTCCCGTATGGCTTTCATTTTCTCCTCCTTGTATAAATCCTGGTTGCTGTCTCTTTATGAGGAGTTGTGG
CCCGTTGTCAGGCAACGTGGCGTGGTGTGCACTGTGTTTGCTGACGCAACCCCCACTGGTTGGGGCATTG
CCACCACCTGTCAGCTCCTTTCCGGGACTTTCGCTTTCCCCCTCCCTATTGCCACGGCGGAACTCATCGC
CGCCTGCCTTGCCCGCTGCTGGACAGGGGCTCGGCTGTTGGGCACTGACAATTCCGTGGTGTTGTCGGGG
AAATCATCGTCCTTTCCTTGGCTGCTCGCCTGTGTTGCCACCTGGATTCTGCGCGGGACGTCCTTCTGCT
ACGTCCCTTCGGCCCTCAATCCAGCGGACCTTCCTTCCCGCGGCCTGCTGCCGGCTCTGCGGCCTCTTCC
GCGTCTTCGCCTTCGCCCTCAGACGAGTCGGATCTCCCTTTGGGCCGCCTCCCCGCGTCGACTTTAAGAC
CAATGACTTACAAGGCAGCTGTAGATCTTAGCCACTTTTTAAAAGAAAAGGGGGGACTGGAAGGGCTAAT
TCACTCCCAACGAAGACAAGATCTGCTTTTTGCTTGTACTGGGTCTCTCTGGTTAGACCAGATCTGAGCC
TGGGAGCTCTCTGGCTAACTAGGGAACCCACTGCTTAAGCCTCAATAAAGCTTGCCTTGAGTGCTTCAAG
TAGTGTGTGCCCGTCTGTTGTGTGACTCTGGTAACTAGAGATCCCTCAGACCCTTTTAGTCAGTGTGGAA
AATCTCTAGCAGGGCCCGTTTAAACCCGCTGATCAGCCTCGACTGTGCCTTCTAGTTGCCAGCCATCTGT
TGTTTGCCCCTCCCCCGTGCCTTCCTTGACCCTGGAAGGTGCCACTCCCACTGTCCTTTCCTAATAAAAT
GAGGAAATTGCATCGCATTGTCTGAGTAGGTGTCATTCTATTCTGGGGGGTGGGGTGGGGCAGGACAGCA
AGGGGGAGGATTGGGAAGACAATAGCAGGCATGCTGGGGATGCGGTGGGCTCTATGGCTTCTGAGGCGGA
AAGAACCAGCCATTAATGAAAAGAACCAGCCATTAATGAATCGGCCAACGCGCGGGGAGAGGCGGTTTGC
GTATTGGGCGCTCTTCCGCTTCCTCGCTCACTGACTCGCTGCGCTCGGTCGTTCGGCTGCGGCGAGCGGT
ATCAGCTCACTCAAAGGCGGTAATACGGTTATCCACAGAATCAGGGGATAACGCAGGAAAGAACATGTGA
GCAAAAGGCCAGCAAAAGGCCAGGAACCGTAAAAAGGCCGCGTTGCTGGCGTTTTTCCATAGGCTCCGCC
CCCCTGACGAGCATCACAAAAATCGACGCTCAAGTCAGAGGTGGCGAAACCCGACAGGACTATAAAGATA
CCAGGCGTTTCCCCCTGGAAGCTCCCTCGTGCGCTCTCCTGTTCCGACCCTGCCGCTTACCGGATACCTG
TCCGCCTTTCTCCCTTCGGGAAGCGTGGCGCTTTCTCATAGCTCACGCTGTAGGTATCTCAGTTCGGTGT
AGGTCGTTCGCTCCAAGCTGGGCTGTGTGCACGAACCCCCCGTTCAGCCCGACCGCTGCGCCTTATCCGG
TAACTATCGTCTTGAGTCCAACCCGGTAAGACACGACTTATCGCCACTGGCAGCAGCCACTGGTAACAGG
ATTAGCAGAGCGAGGTATGTAGGCGGTGCTACAGAGTTCTTGAAGTGGTGGCCTAACTACGGCTACACTA
GAAGAACAGTATTTGGTATCTGCGCTCTGCTGAAGCCAGTTACCTTCGGAAAAAGAGTTGGTAGCTCTTG
ATCCGGCAAACAAACCACCGCTGGTAGCGGTGGTTTTTTTGTTTGCAAGCAGCAGATTACGCGCAGAAAA
AAAGGATCTCAAGAAGATCCTTTGATCTTTTCTACGGGGTCTGACGCTCAGTGGAACGAAAACTCACGTT
AAGGGATTTTGGTCATGAGATTATCAAAAAGGATCTTCACCTAGATCCTTTTAAATTAAAAATGAAGTTT
TAAATCAATCTAAAGTATATATGAGTAAACTTGGTCTGACAGTTACCAATGCTTAATCAGTGAGGCACCT
ATCTCAGCGATCTGTCTATTTCGTTCATCCATAGTTGCCTGACTCCCCGTCGTGTAGATAACTACGATAC
GGGAGGGCTTACCATCTGGCCCCAGTGCTGCAATGATACCGCGAGACCCACGCTCACCGGCTCCAGATTT
ATCAGCAATAAACCAGCCAGCCGGAAGGGCCGAGCGCAGAAGTGGTCCTGCAACTTTATCCGCCTCCATC
CAGTCTATTAATTGTTGCCGGGAAGCTAGAGTAAGTAGTTCGCCAGTTAATAGTTTGCGCAACGTTGTTG
CCATTGCTACAGGCATCGTGGTGTCACGCTCGTCGTTTGGTATGGCTTCATTCAGCTCCGGTTCCCAACG
ATCAAGGCGAGTTACATGATCCCCCATGTTGTGCAAAAAAGCGGTTAGCTCCTTCGGTCCTCCGATCGTT
GTCAGAAGTAAGTTGGCCGCAGTGTTATCACTCATGGTTATGGCAGCACTGCATAATTCTCTTACTGTCA
TGCCATCCGTAAGATGCTTTTCTGTGACTGGTGAGTACTCAACCAAGTCATTCTGAGAATAGTGTATGCG
GCGACCGAGTTGCTCTTGCCCGGCGTCAATACGGGATAATACCGCGCCACATAGCAGAACTTTAAAAGTG
CTCATCATTGGAAAACGTTCTTCGGGGCGAAAACTCTCAAGGATCTTACCGCTGTTGAGATCCAGTTCGA
TGTAACCCACTCGTGCACCCAACTGATCTTCAGCATCTTTTACTTTCACCAGCGTTTCTGGGTGAGCAAA
AACAGGAAGGCAAAATGCCGCAAAAAAGGGAATAAGGGCGACACGGAAATGTTGAATACTCATACTCTTC
CTTTTTCAATATTATTGAAGCATTTATCAGGGTTATTGTCTCATGAGCGGATACATATTTGAATGTATTT
AGAAAAATAAACAAATAGGGGTTCCGCGCACATTTCCCCGAAAAGTGCCACCTGAC
Features (pLannotate 1.2.2; 25 found; start..end, strand, type, name):
     31..83      -  misc_feature   bom (fragment): basis of mobility region from pBR322
    232..611     +  enhancer       CMV enhancer: human cytomegalovirus immediate early enhancer
    612..811     +  promoter       CMV promoter: human cytomegalovirus (CMV) immediate early promoter
    829..1009    +  LTR            5' LTR (truncated): truncated 5' long terminal repeat (LTR) from HIV-1
   1056..1181    +  misc_feature   HIV-1 Ψ: packaging signal of human immunodeficiency virus type 1
   1165..1528    +  CDS            HIV-1 gag (fragment): gag protein from human immunodeficiency virus 1; gag
   1674..1907    +  misc_feature   RRE: The Rev response element (RRE) of HIV-1 allows for Rev-dependent mRNA export from the nucleus to the cytoplasm.
   2284..2384    +  CDS            Rev (fragment): human immunodeficiency virus 1 (HIV-1) Rev protein; rev; enhances nuclear export of unspliced and incompletely spliced viral mRNAs
   2434..2551    +  misc_feature   cPPT/CTS: central polypurine tract and central termination sequence of HIV-1
   2602..2842    +  promoter       U6 promoter: RNA polymerase III promoter for human U6 snRNA
   2890..2957    +  misc_RNA       tracrRNA (fragment): trans-activating CRISPR RNA for the Streptococcus pyogenes CRISPR/Cas9 system
   2976..2994    +  CDS            small t antigen (fragment): SV40 (simian virus 40) small t antigen
   3020..3231    +  promoter       EF-1α core promoter: core promoter for human elongation factor EF-1α
   3232..3340    +  intron         EF-1α intron A (fragment): intron upstream of the start codon of human EF-1α
   3966..4169    +  intron         EF-1α intron A: truncated intron upstream of the start codon of human EF-1α
   4202..4909    +  CDS            mNeonGreen: mNeonGreen is a basic (constitutively fluorescent) green/yellow fluorescent protein published in 2013, derived from Branchiostoma lanceolatum. It is reported to be a very rapidly-maturing monomer with moderate acid sensitivity.
   4928..5516    +  misc_feature   WPRE: woodchuck hepatitis virus posttranscriptional regulatory element
   5567..5586    +  misc_feature   cPPT/CTS (fragment): central polypurine tract and central termination sequence of HIV-1
   5588..5821    +  LTR            3' LTR (ΔU3): self-inactivating 3' long terminal repeat (LTR) from HIV-1
   5853..6077    +  polyA_signal   bGH poly(A) signal: bovine growth hormone polyadenylation signal
   6081..6100    +  promoter       SV40 promoter (fragment): SV40 enhancer and early promoter
   6121..6171    -  CDS            lacI (fragment): lac repressor; lacI; The lac repressor binds to the lac operator to inhibit transcription in E. coli. This inhibition can be relieved by adding lactose or isopropyl-β-D-thiogalactopyranoside (IPTG).
   6354..6942    -  rep_origin     ori: high-copy-number ColE1/pMB1/pBR322/pUC origin of replication
   7113..7973    -  CDS            AmpR: β-lactamase; bla; confers resistance to ampicillin, carbenicillin, and related antibiotics
   7974..8078    -  promoter       AmpR promoter: bla
