[The description below was written by a language model from this plasmid's Addgene catalogue record and pLannotate feature annotations shown in this document.]
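Description:
pCF821-sgCIDE-5_U6-sgRNA-EF1a-mNeonGreen is a third-generation-style, self-inactivating HIV-1 lentiviral transfer plasmid built on the pCF821 backbone for delivering a CRISPR guide RNA to mammalian cells. It is propagated in E. coli through a high-copy ColE1/pUC-type origin and selected with ampicillin via the β-lactamase gene. The viral portion begins with a CMV enhancer/promoter fused to a truncated 5' LTR, which drives Tat-independent production of the genomic RNA in packaging cells. This is followed by the Ψ packaging signal with a partial gag sequence, the Rev response element for nuclear export of unspliced RNA, and a cPPT/CTS that aids nuclear import of the reverse-transcribed genome. A ΔU3 3' LTR inactivates the viral promoter after integration, and a bGH polyadenylation signal lies downstream.

The payload consists of two expression units. A human U6 RNA polymerase III promoter drives a single guide RNA composed of the sgCIDE-5 spacer joined to a Streptococcus pyogenes Cas9 tracrRNA-derived scaffold. Downstream, an EF-1α promoter with intron A sequence expresses the green/yellow fluorescent protein mNeonGreen, with a WPRE enhancing transcript stability and expression. mNeonGreen allows transduced cells to be tracked or sorted.

Although the catalogue insert field mentions SpyCas9, the annotated 8.1 kb sequence contains no Cas9 coding region, so the nuclease evidently has to be supplied separately. The record does not state the genomic target of sgCIDE-5. The associated publication concerns CRISPR targeting of the non-coding genome to kill glioma cells, which suggests the guide's intended use.
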