Addgene plasmid #211665: pCF821-sgCIDE-5_U6-sgRNA-EF1a-mNeonGreen
Purpose: U6-sgRNA-EF1a-mNeonGreen
Depositing lab: Christof Fellmann. Depositing organization: J. David Gladstone Institutes. Publication: Targeting the non-coding genome and temozolomide signature enables CRISPR-mediated glioma oncolysis. Tan IL, Perez AR, Lew RJ, Sun X, Baldwin A, Zhu YK, Shah MM, Berger MS, Doudna JA, Fellmann C. Cell Rep. 2023 Nov 28;42(11):113339. doi: 10.1016/j.celrep.2023.113339. Epub 2023 Nov 2. PubMed 37917583.
Backbone
  Vector backbone: pCF821
  Vector type: Mammalian Expression, Lentiviral, CRISPR
Growth in bacteria
  Bacterial resistance: Ampicillin, 100 μg/mL
  Growth temperature: 37°C
  Growth strain: NEB Stable
  Copy number: Unknown
Gene/Insert
  Gene/Insert name: SpyCas9 and sgCIDE-5 guide RNA vector
  gRNA/shRNA sequence: CCTCGGCCTCCCAAAGTGCT
Terms and licenses: Academic/Nonprofit Terms; Industry Terms: Not Available to Industry
How to cite: pCF821-sgCIDE-5_U6-sgRNA-EF1a-mNeonGreen was a gift from Christof Fellmann (Addgene plasmid # 211665 ; http://n2t.net/addgene:211665 ; RRID:Addgene_211665)
